Addgene plasmid #97126: Tol2-lyzC-microRNA 301a-Dendra2
Purpose: overexpression of microRNA and Dendra2 in Zebrafish
Depositing lab: Qing Deng. Depositing organization: Purdue University. Publication: Phenotypical microRNA screen reveals a noncanonical role of CDK2 in regulating neutrophil migration. Hsu AY, Wang D, Liu S, Lu J, Syahirah R, Bennin DA, Huttenlocher A, Umulis DM, Wan J, Deng Q. Proc Natl Acad Sci U S A. 2019 Aug 26. pii: 1905221116. doi: 10.1073/pnas.1905221116. PubMed 31451657.
Backbone
  Vector backbone: Tol2
  Vector type: Zebrafish
Growth in bacteria
  Bacterial resistance: Ampicillin, 100 μg/mL
  Growth temperature: 37°C
  Growth strain: DH5alpha
  Copy number: High Copy
Gene/Insert
  Gene/Insert name: microRNA 301a Dendra2
  Species: D. rerio (zebrafish)
  Cloning method: Ligation Independent Cloning
Terms and licenses: Academic/Nonprofit Terms; Industry Terms: Not Available to Industry
How to cite: Tol2-lyzC-microRNA 301a-Dendra2 was a gift from Qing Deng (Addgene plasmid # 97126 ; http://n2t.net/addgene:97126 ; RRID:Addgene_97126)
