[The description below was written by a language model from this plasmid's Addgene catalogue record and pLannotate feature annotations shown in this document.]
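Description:
Tol2-lyzC-microRNA 301a-Dendra2 is a 7.9 kb zebrafish transgenesis plasmid built on a Tol2 transposon backbone, designed to overexpress a microRNA together with the fluorescent reporter Dendra2. In bacteria it is maintained as a high-copy plasmid through a ColE1/pUC-type origin and selected with ampicillin via the β-lactamase gene. Remnants of a pBluescript-style cloning vector are also present, including a partial f1 origin, lac promoter/operator elements and a T3 promoter. The Tol2 arms themselves are not annotated. A short medaka tyrosinase fragment detected next to the f1 origin probably reflects genomic sequence flanking the original Tol2 element, which was isolated from the medaka tyrosinase locus.

The name indicates that expression is driven by lyzC, the zebrafish lysozyme C promoter commonly used for neutrophil-restricted expression, although this promoter is not called out in the feature table. Downstream, the annotation shows a small fragment of zebrafish β-actin (actba), followed by a region containing mir-301 and mir-130 family precursor hairpins, then the Dendra2 coding sequence and an SV40 polyadenylation signal. This layout suggests that the microRNA genomic segment sits within an actin-derived leader or intron upstream of the reporter, so that one transcript yields both the processed microRNA and Dendra2, but the record does not state this explicitly. The hairpins are annotated on the minus strand relative to Dendra2, an orientation the record does not explain.

Dendra2 is a green-to-red photoconvertible protein. It marks the expressing cells and allows them to be optically highlighted and tracked. The associated work used such constructs in a phenotypic microRNA screen of neutrophil migration in zebrafish.
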