Features (pLannotate 1.2.2; 18 found; start..end, strand, type, name):
   1728..1850    +  CDS            actba (fragment): ACTB1_DANRE - Also known as bact, bactin1, bactzf. Experimental evidence at protein level: Swiss-Prot protein existence level 1. Actin is a highly conserved protein that polymerizes to produce filaments that form cross-linked networks in the cytoplasm of cells. Actin exists in both monomeric (G-actin) and polymeric (F-actin) forms, both forms playing key functions, such as cell motility and contraction. In addition to their role in the cytoplasmic cytoskeleton, G- and F-actin also localize in the nucleus, and regulate gene transcription and motility and repair of damaged DNA. From Danio rerio
   2403..2486    -  ncRNA          mir-301: Accession: RF02061 - microRNA mir-301
   2532..2615    -  ncRNA          mir-130: Accession: RF00258 - mir-130 microRNA precursor family
   3003..3021    -  misc_feature   MCS (fragment): pBluescript multiple cloning site
   3036..3725    +  CDS            Dendra2: Dendra2 is a photoconvertible green fluorescent protein published in 2006, derived from Dendronephthya sp.. It has high acid sensitivity.
   3733..3816    +  CDS            large T antigen (fragment): large T antigen from SV40 (simian virus 40)
   3839..3960    +  polyA_signal   SV40 poly(A) signal: SV40 polyadenylation signal
   3967..4052    -  rep_origin     M13 ori (fragment): M13 bacteriophage origin of replication; arrow indicates direction of (+) strand synthesis
   4338..4356    -  promoter       T3 promoter: promoter for bacteriophage T3 RNA polymerase
   4401..4417    -  protein_bind   lac operator: The lac repressor binds to the lac operator to inhibit transcription in E. coli. This inhibition can be relieved by adding lactose or isopropyl-β-D-thiogalactopyranoside (IPTG). lac repressor encoded by lacI
   4425..4455    -  promoter       lac promoter: promoter for the E. coli lac operon
   4470..4491    -  protein_bind   CAP binding site: CAP binding activates transcription in the presence of cAMP. E. coli catabolite activator protein
   4504..4596    -  CDS            lacI (fragment): lac repressor; lacI; The lac repressor binds to the lac operator to inhibit transcription in E. coli. This inhibition can be relieved by adding lactose or isopropyl-β-D-thiogalactopyranoside (IPTG).
   4779..5367    -  rep_origin     ori: high-copy-number ColE1/pMB1/pBR322/pUC origin of replication
   5538..6398    -  CDS            AmpR: β-lactamase; bla; confers resistance to ampicillin, carbenicillin, and related antibiotics
   6399..6503    -  promoter       AmpR promoter: bla
   6529..6859    -  rep_origin     f1 ori (fragment) (sequence partly withheld): f1 bacteriophage origin of replication; arrow indicates direction of (+) strand synthesis
   6857..7084    +  CDS            tyr (fragment) (sequence partly withheld): TYRO_ORYLA - Also known as tyro. Experimental evidence at transcript level: Swiss-Prot protein existence level 2. This is a copper-containing oxidase that functions in the formation of pigments such as melanins and other polyphenolic compounds. From Oryzias latipes (Japanese rice fish) (Japanese killifish).
>Addgene plasmid #97126 | Tol2-lyzC-microRNA 301a-Dendra2 | addgene full sequence | sequence record 182667 | Addgene NGS Result
GCCATGCTCCAGGTCCTTGTGTCCTTCTAAGGTCTGTTTGTGGTTTAAGCTGTTTGTTGACACACGCTTG
TCATCTCCATTTTTCTGTGAAGTTATTGTCAGTTTATTGCACACTGGGTTGCATTAAGCTGCAGTTTTTT
CACAACAGTTTTCCACATTGTAACAGTCAGTCTCCAAATTATTCCATCAGTCCTCAAATTTAGTCATTTG
AGGCCATGAAAACACTTAAAACTACATGAAGGTAGTTTGGCATTAGGTTTTAGACTTGTTCTTGTTTGGC
ATATTGCAACCTGTGTAAAAATGATTTGATTTTTATTTTTTTTTTTTTTTTTTTCAGAAAGAAACGGTCC
AAAAAGAGTTATGTGAACATTTATCCATGTGTTTAATGTTTTTTAAATTAAAAAAAAACATTTTTATTAA
ACCACTTGTGACTAAACCTTTTTTAGTTATTCTATTTTGTGACGAGTCTGAATGGCCAAAGTACTCTTGA
ATCCAAAATCTTTATAGTAAAATGTTTAATCTTACTTGCAGTGTTGGGTATAATTTGTAACAAAGTTGAA
TTCCATATCTGCTGAGTGAAAAAGTAAAGTAAGAGATTGCTGTAAATATTTAGGTTATTTATTTATTAAT
ACAATATAGAAAGTAACAAAACACAATGTAAAAAATCAATAAAGAAAGTAAATATTAAAAGTAATGATAA
ACTAATGATGTAAACAATATTAGCAACAAAGTTTGTACAATTCAGGGAGGGTAAAGAATTTCACCTAATA
GTCAAACTCTGTATTAAATAATATAAAATCTTTGTTCTTAGTCTGAAGAGGAGACTGTGAGAGAAAGCTT
ACTGGTTGTTAAATTAGAAAATTTGTAACTTGCAGATTAAAATGATTTAAATAATTTTATAAAGGCCATG
TTTGAAACAAATGTAAAAACATAATAAATGTTAAGAATTTCAGATATTGAGATTTTACAATTTAAAAAAA
GCAATAAAGTAATAGCAGAGACCTACACTCTTAAAGTAAATTACCCAACTCTGCTTACTAGTAACTTTTG
GAATAGTTACTAGTATCCATTGAACAAATACTAGAATCTAATTAAATTGTGTGAGTGTCCAATGAAAAGA
TTCTTGTATTTAAAACAGTACCAGTATCTATATATGTACAAAATTTAGTGCTAGCAAAATGCAAATAAAT
ACTACTGCATATAATGGATTGCATTGTAAATCGACTCGCCATAATACATTTATTTCCTATTTTTACTTTT
AACAAAAAATAAGTTCACTGAGTATTTCATGTCATTAAATCGCATTAAACCTCTTGCATGCTTTATGTAC
ACTAGTGCAGTTCGCTAAATGACCACCGGTGTCACTAATAACACGATCGTTTCTGAATTCTGCATTAAAC
GCCATTTATACGTTGCTCTTATTAGTAAACAATTTCTCCATCATGAGCTCGACCAGTATTGCATATTTCA
TCCTCTTAAATCCAGAGTTGTTTCTTTTAATCACTTTCTCTTCATGATAAAAGCAGTTTTTGGTTTTCAG
AAGTTTACAACAAACCCAGTCAGTTATTGCCTCAGCAAACACTGGAGCAACTGCACACTTGTGAAAAGCT
TCTTGCGAAACACAAACCTTTCTCTGGACTTATAAATAAAGGCATTCAGCAGCTCCACCATACACCTCCA
CTGGTCTTGATAAAGCAGATATCAGCAGTGATACAGGTACCGCCACCATGGATGAGGAAATCGCTGCCCT
GGTCGTTGACAACGGCTCCGGTATGTGCAAAGCCGGTTTTGCTGGAGATGATGCCCCTCGTGCTGTTTTC
CCCTCCATTGTTGGACGACCCAGACATCAGGTACATTTAATAAACCATCCTAATAACATGTTAATCATAT
TGAACCACATTAAACTCTCATTTGTGCATTTTACATCTTTTAAAACCGATTTATATTCGTTTTTAGATAA
TGAAGTTTATTAAAGTGTTAATTCACAGCTTTATTGCTTGTTTTGAGAATCTGCTTGCATAAGTGATTTT
TAAACTTGATCTGATTTTCGTTTGTTTCGAAGTTCTTCAGCTTTGAAAGTCAGATCTTCAATTCACAGCC
ATGCCATAGTTTTAGGATACAGTATAAGTAGACGAATTGGGATGCATCGTAGATTTTATGCTGTGTTTGT
TATGGTTTTTCAGTGGTAGAGATTTTCAGAGTATTATTAGGGTTATAGTCAGTGTCAGGTTTATTTATCG
TCAGCGTGATGGGCAAAAAACAGCTGGCAGTACGGGCTAGTGGACAGCAGAGGCAATACTGATAGGGTCC
CAAGAATTAGGATTAATTCTCAAATGACCTGCAAAACAAAGAAAACAAACCAGCAATAGGAGACGGCGCA
CCTTTTCAAACACACCGTGCAAATCTGCTCTCAGACGCTTTGACAATACTATTGCACTGCTAGCTGTCCA
ATACAGTAGTGCAATGAAGTCAGAGCACCTGTTAACAGCACTTGAGGACCGGCCACGCTGATGACCCTAC
CTTTGAGAACAATCCCTGGCCAATGCCCTTTTAACATTGCACTGCTTTAATAACTGGGTTATCAGTAGTA
CAATATAAAAGGGGCACTGGACAGACAGTACACAATCAGGGTGCTCCTTTTGCAGCCAACTGCTGTTACT
CTCGCCCAGAAATCTGCGCCAACATGGACACACCCAGTGGAGCAAGCCATCTGATTTTCATGGTCAGATT
GTAAAGAAGCAATTACTCTTGGACAGTTTAAGCAGAAAAGCCACCAAGTCAAGTCACTGGTCATATGATG
AACTCGAAGATCTAATAAAAGTTAATTTAAGCGTTCATTACAATAAATTCAAGTGAATCTGTTTTAAGCT
AGCCTTTAACGTTTTTAAATTCCTTCAAACAAATTAGTTCCTCTTTGCAGTTCCTCATTTCTCGGTGAGC
TGGTGCTTTAATCCCTTTACTTTTTCTTCCTCTAGGGAGTGATGGTTGGCATGGGACGAATTAATTCCTG
CAGCCCGGGGGTACCGGTCGCCACCATGAACACCCCGGGAATTAACCTGATCAAGGAGGACATGCGCGTG
AAGGTGCACATGGAGGGCAACGTGAACGGCCACGCCTTCGTGATCGAGGGCGAGGGCAAGGGCAAGCCCT
ACGAGGGCACCCAGACCGCCAACCTGACCGTGAAGGAGGGCGCCCCCCTGCCCTTCAGCTACGACATCCT
GACCACCGCCGTGCACTACGGCAACCGGGTGTTCACCAAGTACCCCGAGGACATCCCCGACTACTTCAAG
CAGAGCTTCCCCGAGGGCTACAGCTGGGAGCGCACCATGACCTTCGAGGACAAGGGCATCTGCACCATCC
GCAGCGACATCAGCCTGGAGGGCGACTGCTTCTTCCAGAACGTGCGCTTCAAGGGCACCAACTTCCCCCC
CAACGGCCCCGTGATGCAGAAGAAAACCCTGAAGTGGGAGCCCAGCACCGAGAAGCTGCACGTGCGCGAC
GGCCTGCTGGTGGGCAACATCAACATGGCCCTGCTGCTGGAGGGCGGCGGCCACTACCTGTGCGACTTCA
AGACCACCTACAAGGCCAAGAAGGTGGTGCAGCTGCCCGACGCCCACTTCGTGGACCACCGCATCGAGAT
CCTGGGCAACGACAGCGACTACAACAAGGTGAAGCTGTACGAGCACGCCGTGGCCCGCTACAGCCCCCTG
CCCAGCCAGGTGTGGTAATCTAGATCATAATCAGCCATACCACATTTGTAGAGGTTTTACTTGCTTTAAA
AAACCTCCCACACCTCCCCCTGAACCTGAAACATAAAATGAATGCAATTGTTGTTGTTAACTTGTTTATT
GCAGCTTATAATGGTTACAAATAAAGCAATAGCATCACAAATTTCACAAATAAAGCATTTTTTTCACTGC
ATTCTAGTTGTGGTTTGTCCAAACTCATCAATGTATCTTAAGGCGTAAATTGTAAGCGTTAATATTTTGT
TAAAATTCGCGTTAAATTTTTGTTAAATCAGCTCATTTTTTAACCAATAGGCCGAAATCGGCGGATCCTG
CGGCCGCAAGGGAAAATAGAATGAAGTGATCTCCAAAAAATAAGTACTTTTTGACTGTAAATAAAATTGT
AAGGAGTAAAAAGTACTTTTTTTTCTAAAAAAATGTAATTAAGTAAAAGTAAAAGTATTGATTTTTAATT
GTACTCAAGTAAAGTAAAAATCCCCAAAAATAATACTTAAGTACAGTAATCAAGTAAAATTACTCAAGTA
CTTTACACCTCTGGTTCTTGACCCCCTACCTTCAGCAAGCCCAGCAGATCCACTAGATCTTTTGTTCCCT
TTAGTGAGGGTTAATTGCGCGCTTGGCGTAATCATGGTCATAGCTGTTTCCTGTGTGAAATTGTTATCCG
CTCACAATTCCACACAACATACGAGCCGGAAGCATAAAGTGTAAAGCCTGGGGTGCCTAATGAGTGAGCT
AACTCACATTAATTGCGTTGCGCTCACTGCCCGCTTTCCAGTCGGGAAACCTGTCGTGCCAGCTGCATTA
ATGAATCGGCCAACGCGCGGGGAGAGGCGGTTTGCGTATTGGGCGCTCTTCCGCTTCCTCGCTCACTGAC
TCGCTGCGCTCGGTCGTTCGGCTGCGGCGAGCGGTATCAGCTCACTCAAAGGCGGTAATACGGTTATCCA
CAGAATCAGGGGATAACGCAGGAAAGAACATGTGAGCAAAAGGCCAGCAAAAGGCCAGGAACCGTAAAAA
GGCCGCGTTGCTGGCGTTTTTCCATAGGCTCCGCCCCCCTGACGAGCATCACAAAAATCGACGCTCAAGT
CAGAGGTGGCGAAACCCGACAGGACTATAAAGATACCAGGCGTTTCCCCCTGGAAGCTCCCTCGTGCGCT
CTCCTGTTCCGACCCTGCCGCTTACCGGATACCTGTCCGCCTTTCTCCCTTCGGGAAGCGTGGCGCTTTC
TCATAGCTCACGCTGTAGGTATCTCAGTTCGGTGTAGGTCGTTCGCTCCAAGCTGGGCTGTGTGCACGAA
CCCCCCGTTCAGCCCGACCGCTGCGCCTTATCCGGTAACTATCGTCTTGAGTCCAACCCGGTAAGACACG
ACTTATCGCCACTGGCAGCAGCCACTGGTAACAGGATTAGCAGAGCGAGGTATGTAGGCGGTGCTACAGA
GTTCTTGAAGTGGTGGCCTAACTACGGCTACACTAGAAGAACAGTATTTGGTATCTGCGCTCTGCTGAAG
CCAGTTACCTTCGGAAAAAGAGTTGGTAGCTCTTGATCCGGCAAACAAACCACCGCTGGTAGCGGTGGTT
TTTTTGTTTGCAAGCAGCAGATTACGCGCAGAAAAAAAGGATCTCAAGAAGATCCTTTGATCTTTTCTAC
GGGGTCTGACGCTCAGTGGAACGAAAACTCACGTTAAGGGATTTTGGTCATGAGATTATCAAAAAGGATC
TTCACCTAGATCCTTTTAAATTAAAAATGAAGTTTTAAATCAATCTAAAGTATATATGAGTAAACTTGGT
CTGACAGTTACCAATGCTTAATCAGTGAGGCACCTATCTCAGCGATCTGTCTATTTCGTTCATCCATAGT
TGCCTGACTCCCCGTCGTGTAGATAACTACGATACGGGAGGGCTTACCATCTGGCCCCAGTGCTGCAATG
ATACCGCGAGACCCACGCTCACCGGCTCCAGATTTATCAGCAATAAACCAGCCAGCCGGAAGGGCCGAGC
GCAGAAGTGGTCCTGCAACTTTATCCGCCTCCATCCAGTCTATTAATTGTTGCCGGGAAGCTAGAGTAAG
TAGTTCGCCAGTTAATAGTTTGCGCAACGTTGTTGCCATTGCTACAGGCATCGTGGTGTCACGCTCGTCG
TTTGGTATGGCTTCATTCAGCTCCGGTTCCCAACGATCAAGGCGAGTTACATGATCCCCCATGTTGTGCA
AAAAAGCGGTTAGCTCCTTCGGTCCTCCGATCGTTGTCAGAAGTAAGTTGGCCGCAGTGTTATCACTCAT
GGTTATGGCAGCACTGCATAATTCTCTTACTGTCATGCCATCCGTAAGATGCTTTTCTGTGACTGGTGAG
TACTCAACCAAGTCATTCTGAGAATAGTGTATGCGGCGACCGAGTTGCTCTTGCCCGGCGTCAATACGGG
ATAATACCGCGCCACATAGCAGAACTTTAAAAGTGCTCATCATTGGAAAACGTTCTTCGGGGCGAAAACT
CTCAAGGATCTTACCGCTGTTGAGATCCAGTTCGATGTAACCCACTCGTGCACCCAACTGATCTTCAGCA
TCTTTTACTTTCACCAGCGTTTCTGGGTGAGCAAAAACAGGAAGGCAAAATGCCGCAAAAAAGGGAATAA
GGGCGACACGGAAATGTTGAATACTCATACTCTTCCTTTTTCAATATTATTGAAGCATTTATCAGGGTTA
TTGTCTCATGAGCGGATACATATTTGAATGTATTTAGAAAAATAAACAAATAGGGGTTCCGCGCACATTT
CCCCGAAAAGTGCCACCTAAATTGTAAGCGTTAATATTTTGTTAAAATTCGCGTTAAATTTTTGTTAAAT
CAGCTCATTTTTTAACCAATAGGCCGAAATCGGCAAAATCCCTTATAAATCAAAAGAATAGACCGAGATA
GGGT
[37 nt withheld, positions 6655-6691]
AAAGAACGTGGACTCCAACGTCAAAGG
[49 nt withheld, positions 6719-6767]
T
[91 nt withheld, positions 6769-6859]
CACAATGACGGCTACTACATGGTGCCATTCCTTCCTCTTTATAGGAATGGAGACTACCTCCTGTCCAACA
ATGCTCTTGGATACGAGTACGCCTACCTGTTGGACCCAGGTCATTGCACAACACCAGAAATGCCCTCTGA
TCTGCAAAAGACGTGAATATCTGTTCAGACACCCATATCCACTCTGTTCCACACAGGTCAGAGGTTTGTC
CAGGAGTTCTTGACAGAGGTGTAAAAAGTACTCAAAAATTTTACTCAAGTGAAAGTACAAGTACTTAGGG
AAAATTTTACTCAATTAAAAGTAAAAGTATCTGGCTAGAATCTTACTTGAGTAAAAGTAAAAAAGTACTC
CATTAAAATTGTACTTGAGTATTAAGGAAGTAAAAGGCTAGCAAGATCTGCTCGAGATACATTTGATTAG
AAGAGTTTGACTTGGGTTGATTATAGCAAATAGTGGAACACAAACAGATTTTGAAATATTCTTGCAAATT
TATTTATTAAATCCATTCAAATATTGTCATTTTTTGTACTGTGTAATTTATATTGATTTGCTCATACAAT
ATTTACATTTCGCTTAAACAATACACTATTATTTATATTTAAAAATAGCTATATATAAATCAAATGTATA
GCTCTTTTTTACACAATTAATCAAAGCTAAAATATTTGTCACACAAATACAGTAAGCCACTTCACAATGA
TATCTTCAAAATCTGTGCTTGACTGAATCATTTCATTTATTGTTTTGTAATTCACATTATACCTTACGTT
CTCCAGGCACAGTTTGAATTGTTGATAAATGAAGATAATACATCTGATTTAATTAGTCTCCTTTGTTTAT
AATAACTTTAATCTAATTTGATAGTAATAATTCCAGCAATACATCCATTACAATAAAAATCGCTTTTTTA
TTTTGCACATTAGTTTGCCGGTATTTGTTTAAAGTTTCACCATACTTTTAAATCATGTGCTATTTGAAAA
GGGCTGTTATGACTGGAATTAAATGTTTTTTTTTATATCAGTGTTTTAGATTGAAGTACAATATTTATAG
GTAAAATTCACCAGCATATGCTTAAAGATA
